>Addgene plasmid #98998 | pNuc-TrxRFP1 | addgene full sequence | sequence record 190366 | Addgene Assembled Sequence
GACATTGATTATTGACTAGTTATTAATAGTAATCAATTACGGGGTCATTAGTTCATAGCCCATATATGGA
GTTCCGCGTTACATAACTTACGGTAAATGGCCCGCCTGGCTGACCGCCCAACGACCCCCGCCCATTGACG
TCAATAATGACGTATGTTCCCATAGTAACGCCAATAGGGACTTTCCATTGACGTCAATGGGTGGAGTATT
TACGGTAAACTGCCCACTTGGCAGTACATCAAGTGTATCATATGCCAAGTACGCCCCCTATTGACGTCAA
TGACGGTAAATGGCCCGCCTGGCATTATGCCCAGTACATGACCTTATGGGACTTTCCTACTTGGCAGTAC
ATCTACGTATTAGTCATCGCTATTACCATGGTGATGCGGTTTTGGCAGTACATCAATGGGCGTGGATAGC
GGTTTGACTCACGGGGATTTCCAAGTCTCCACCCCATTGACGTCAATGGGAGTTTGTTTTGGCACCAAAA
TCAACGGGACTTTCCAAAATGTCGTAACAACTCCGCCCCATTGACGCAAATGGGCGGTAGGCGTGTACGG
TGGGAGGTCTATATAAGCAGAGCTCTCTGGCTAACTAGAGAACCCACTGCTTACTGGCTTATCGAAATTA
ATACGACTCACTATAGGGAGACCCAAGCTTGCCGCCACCATGGGAGGTTCTCATCATCATCATCATCATG
GTATGGCTAGCATGACTGGTGGACAGCAAATGGGTCGGGATCTGTACGACGATGACGATAAGGATCCGAG
CTCGAGCATGGTTAAACAGATCGAATCTAAAACCGCGTTCCAGGAAGCGCTGGACGCGGCGGGTGACAAA
CTGGTTGTTGTTGACTTCTCTGCGACCTGGTGCGGTCCGTGCAAAATGATCAAACCGTTCTTCCACTCTC
TGTCTGAAAAATACTCTAACGTTATCTTCCTGGAAGTTGACGTTGACGACTCCCAGGACGTTGCGTCTGA
ATCCGAAGTTAAATCCATGCCGACCTTCCAGTTCTTCAAAAAAGGTCAGAAAGTTGGTGAATTCTCTGGT
GCGAACAAAGAAAAACTGGAAGCGACCATCAACGAACTGGTTGGTGGCAGTGGTGGCGGCGGTAGTGGCG
GTGGAGGGAGCGGAGGGGGGGGAAGCGGGGGAGGTGGAAGTGGCGGGGGAGGTAGTGGGGGCGAGCTTAG
TTGCGCTATAAGTCGGCTGAGCTCACCCGTGGTTTCCGAGCGGATGTACCCCGAGGACGGCGCCCTGAAG
AGCGAGATCAAGAAGGGGCTGAGGCTGAAGGACGGCGGCCACTACGCCGCCGAGGTCAAGACCACCTACA
AGGCCAAGAAGCCCGTGCAGCTGCCCGGCGCCTACATCGTCGACATCAAGTTGGACATCGTGTCCCACAA
CGAGGACTACACCATCGTGGAACAGTACGAACGCGCCGAGGGCCGCCACTCCACCGGCGGCATGGACGAG
CTGTACAAGGGAGGTACAGGCGGGAGTCTGGTGAGCAAGGGCGAGGAGGATAACATGGCCATCATCAAGG
AGTTCATGCGCTTCAAGGTGCACATGGAGGGCTCCGTGAACGGCCACGAGTTCGAGATCGAGGGCGAGGG
CGAGGGCCGCCCCTACGAGGCCTTTCAGACCGCTAAGCTGAAGGTGACCAAGGGTGGCCCCCTGCCCTTC
GCCTGGGACATCCTGTCCCCTCAGTTCATGTACGGCTCCAAGGCCTACATTAAGCACCCAGCCGACATCC
CCGACTACTTCAAGCTGTCCTTCCCCGAGGGCTTCAGGTGGGAGCGCGTGATGAACTTCGAGGACGGCGG
CATTATTCACGTTAACCAGGACTCCTCCCTGCAGGACGGCGTATTCATCTACAAGGTGAAGCTGCGCGGC
ACCAACTTCCCCCCCGACGGCCCCGTAATGCAGAAGAAGACCATGGGCTGGGAGGCTACGCGTGACCAAA
GGTGCTCCAGTCAGGCTGATCCAAAAAAGAAGAGAAAGGTAGACCCGAAGAAAAAACGAAAGGTAGATCC
AAAGAAGAAGAGAAAGTAATCTAGAGGGCCCTATTCTATAGTGTCACCTAAATGCTAGAGCTCGCTGATC
AGCCTCGACTGTGCCTTCTAGTTGCCAGCCATCTGTTGTTTGCCCCTCCCCCGTGCCTTCCTTGACCCTG
GAAGGTGCCACTCCCACTGTCCTTTCCTAATAAAATGAGGAAATTGCATCGCATTGTCTGAGTAGGTGTC
ATTCTATTCTGGGGGGTGGGGTGGGGCAGGACAGCAAGGGGGAGGATTGGGAAGACAATAGCAGGCATGC
TGGGGATGCGGTGGGCTCTATGGCTTCTGAGGCGGAAAGAACCAGCTGGGGCTCTAGGGGGTATCCCC
[124 nt withheld, positions 2379-2502]
C
[91 nt withheld, positions 2504-2594]
A
[49 nt withheld, positions 2596-2644]
CCTTTGACGTTGGAGTCCACGTTCTTT
[37 nt withheld, positions 2672-2708]
ACCCTATCTCGGTCTATTCTTTTGATTTATAAGGGATTTTGCCGATTTCGGCCTATTGGTTAAAAAATGA
GCTGATTTAACAAAAATTTAACGCGAATTAATTCTGTGGAATGTGTGTCAGTTAGGGTGTGGAAAGTCCC
CAGGCTCCCCAGCAGGCAGAAGTATGCAAAGCATGCATCTCAATTAGTCAGCAACCAGGTGTGGAAAGTC
CCCAGGCTCCCCAGCAGGCAGAAGTATGCAAAGCATGCATCTCAATTAGTCAGCAACCATAGTCCCGCCC
CTAACTCCGCCCATCCCGCCCCTAACTCCGCCCAGTTCCGCCCATTCTCCGCCCCATGGCTGACTAATTT
TTTTTATTTATGCAGAGGCCGAGGCCGCCTCTGCCTCTGAGCTATTCCAGAAGTAGTGAGGAGGCTTTTT
TGGAGGCCTAGGCTTTTGCAAAAAGCTCCCGGGAGCTTGTATATCCATTTTCGGATCTGATCAAGAGACA
GGATGAGGATCGTTTCGCATGATTGAACAAGATGGATTGCACGCAGGTTCTCCGGCCGCTTGGGTGGAGA
GGCTATTCGGCTATGACTGGGCACAACAGACAATCGGCTGCTCTGATGCCGCCGTGTTCCGGCTGTCAGC
GCAGGGGCGCCCGGTTCTTTTTGTCAAGACCGACCTGTCCGGTGCCCTGAATGAACTGCAGGACGAGGCA
GCGCGGCTATCGTGGCTGGCCACGACGGGCGTTCCTTGCGCAGCTGTGCTCGACGTTGTCACTGAAGCGG
GAAGGGACTGGCTGCTATTGGGCGAAGTGCCGGGGCAGGATCTCCTGTCATCTCACCTTGCTCCTGCCGA
GAAAGTATCCATCATGGCTGATGCAATGCGGCGGCTGCATACGCTTGATCCGGCTACCTGCCCATTCGAC
CACCAAGCGAAACATCGCATCGAGCGAGCACGTACTCGGATGGAAGCCGGTCTTGTCGATCAGGATGATC
TGGACGAAGAGCATCAGGGGCTCGCGCCAGCCGAACTGTTCGCCAGGCTCAAGGCGCGCATGCCCGACGG
CGAGGATCTCGTCGTGACCCATGGCGATGCCTGCTTGCCGAATATCATGGTGGAAAATGGCCGCTTTTCT
GGATTCATCGACTGTGGCCGGCTGGGTGTGGCGGACCGCTATCAGGACATAGCGTTGGCTACCCGTGATA
TTGCTGAAGAGCTTGGCGGCGAATGGGCTGACCGCTTCCTCGTGCTTTACGGTATCGCCGCTCCCGATTC
GCAGCGCATCGCCTTCTATCGCCTTCTTGACGAGTTCTTCTGAGCGGGACTCTGGGGTTCGAAATGACCG
ACCAAGCGACGCCCAACCTGCCATCACGAGATTTCGATTCCACCGCCGCCTTCTATGAAAGGTTGGGCTT
CGGAATCGTTTTCCGGGACGCCGGCTGGATGATCCTCCAGCGCGGGGATCTCATGCTGGAGTTCTTCGCC
CACCCCAACTTGTTTATTGCAGCTTATAATGGTTACAAATAAAGCAATAGCATCACAAATTTCACAAATA
AAGCATTTTTTTCACTGCATTCTAGTTGTGGTTTGTCCAAACTCATCAATGTATCTTATCATGTCTGTAT
ACCGTCGACCTCTAGCTAGAGCTTGGCGTAATCATGGTCATAGCTGTTTCCTGTGTGAAATTGTTATCCG
CTCACAATTCCACACAACATACGAGCCGGAAGCATAAAGTGTAAAGCCTGGGGTGCCTAATGAGTGAGCT
AACTCACATTAATTGCGTTGCGCTCACTGCCCGCTTTCCAGTCGGGAAACCTGTCGTGCCAGCTGCATTA
ATGAATCGGCCAACGCGCGGGGAGAGGCGGTTTGCGTATTGGGCGCTCTTCCGCTTCCTCGCTCACTGAC
TCGCTGCGCTCGGTCGTTCGGCTGCGGCGAGCGGTATCAGCTCACTCAAAGGCGGTAATACGGTTATCCA
CAGAATCAGGGGATAACGCAGGAAAGAACATGTGAGCAAAAGGCCAGCAAAAGGCCAGGAACCGTAAAAA
GGCCGCGTTGCTGGCGTTTTTCCATAGGCTCCGCCCCCCTGACGAGCATCACAAAAATCGACGCTCAAGT
CAGAGGTGGCGAAACCCGACAGGACTATAAAGATACCAGGCGTTTCCCCCTGGAAGCTCCCTCGTGCGCT
CTCCTGTTCCGACCCTGCCGCTTACCGGATACCTGTCCGCCTTTCTCCCTTCGGGAAGCGTGGCGCTTTC
TCATAGCTCACGCTGTAGGTATCTCAGTTCGGTGTAGGTCGTTCGCTCCAAGCTGGGCTGTGTGCACGAA
CCCCCCGTTCAGCCCGACCGCTGCGCCTTATCCGGTAACTATCGTCTTGAGTCCAACCCGGTAAGACACG
ACTTATCGCCACTGGCAGCAGCCACTGGTAACAGGATTAGCAGAGCGAGGTATGTAGGCGGTGCTACAGA
GTTCTTGAAGTGGTGGCCTAACTACGGCTACACTAGAAGAACAGTATTTGGTATCTGCGCTCTGCTGAAG
CCAGTTACCTTCGGAAAAAGAGTTGGTAGCTCTTGATCCGGCAAACAAACCACCGCTGGTAGCGGTGGTT
TTTTTGTTTGCAAGCAGCAGATTACGCGCAGAAAAAAAGGATCTCAAGAAGATCCTTTGATCTTTTCTAC
GGGGTCTGACGCTCAGTGGAACGAAAACTCACGTTAAGGGATTTTGGTCATGAGATTATCAAAAAGGATC
TTCACCTAGATCCTTTTAAATTAAAAATGAAGTTTTAAATCAATCTAAAGTATATATGAGTAAACTTGGT
CTGACAGTTACCAATGCTTAATCAGTGAGGCACCTATCTCAGCGATCTGTCTATTTCGTTCATCCATAGT
TGCCTGACTCCCCGTCGTGTAGATAACTACGATACGGGAGGGCTTACCATCTGGCCCCAGTGCTGCAATG
ATACCGCGAGACCCACGCTCACCGGCTCCAGATTTATCAGCAATAAACCAGCCAGCCGGAAGGGCCGAGC
GCAGAAGTGGTCCTGCAACTTTATCCGCCTCCATCCAGTCTATTAATTGTTGCCGGGAAGCTAGAGTAAG
TAGTTCGCCAGTTAATAGTTTGCGCAACGTTGTTGCCATTGCTACAGGCATCGTGGTGTCACGCTCGTCG
TTTGGTATGGCTTCATTCAGCTCCGGTTCCCAACGATCAAGGCGAGTTACATGATCCCCCATGTTGTGCA
AAAAAGCGGTTAGCTCCTTCGGTCCTCCGATCGTTGTCAGAAGTAAGTTGGCCGCAGTGTTATCACTCAT
GGTTATGGCAGCACTGCATAATTCTCTTACTGTCATGCCATCCGTAAGATGCTTTTCTGTGACTGGTGAG
TACTCAACCAAGTCATTCTGAGAATAGTGTATGCGGCGACCGAGTTGCTCTTGCCCGGCGTCAATACGGG
ATAATACCGCGCCACATAGCAGAACTTTAAAAGTGCTCATCATTGGAAAACGTTCTTCGGGGCGAAAACT
CTCAAGGATCTTACCGCTGTTGAGATCCAGTTCGATGTAACCCACTCGTGCACCCAACTGATCTTCAGCA
TCTTTTACTTTCACCAGCGTTTCTGGGTGAGCAAAAACAGGAAGGCAAAATGCCGCAAAAAAGGGAATAA
GGGCGACACGGAAATGTTGAATACTCATACTCTTCCTTTTTCAATATTATTGAAGCATTTATCAGGGTTA
TTGTCTCATGAGCGGATACATATTTGAATGTATTTAGAAAAATAAACAAATAGGGGTTCCGCGCACATTT
CCCCGAAAAGTGCCACCTGACGTCGACGGATCGGGAGATCTCCCGATCCCCTATGGTGCACTCTCAGTAC
AATCTGCTCTGATGCCGCATAGTTAAGCCAGTATCTGCTCCCTGCTTGTGTGTTGGAGGTCGCTGAGTAG
TGCGCGAGCAAAATTTAAGCTACAACAAGGCAAGGCTTGACCGACAATTGCATGAAGAATCTGCTTAGGG
TTAGGCGTTTTGCGCTGCTTCGCGATGTACGGGCCAGATATACGCGTT
Features (pLannotate 1.2.2; 27 found; start..end, strand, type, name):
      1..380     +  enhancer       CMV enhancer: human cytomegalovirus immediate early enhancer
    381..584     +  promoter       CMV promoter: human cytomegalovirus (CMV) immediate early promoter
    580..613     +  LTR            5' LTR (truncated) (fragment): truncated 5' long terminal repeat (LTR) from HIV-1
    629..647     +  promoter       T7 promoter: promoter for bacteriophage T7 RNA polymerase
    682..702     +  CDS            capTEV™ (fragment): composite tag for in vivo biotinylation, TEV protease cleavage, and 6xHis tagging
    703..735     +  CDS            T7 tag (gene 10 leader): leader peptide from bacteriophage T7 gene 10 promotes efficient translation in E. coli
    739..762     +  CDS            Xpress™ tag: Xpress™ epitope tag, including an enterokinase recognition and cleavage site
    778..1092    +  CDS            TXN: THIO_HUMAN - Also known as TRDX, TRX, TRX1. Experimental evidence at protein level: Swiss-Prot protein existence level 1. ADF augments the expression of the interleukin-2 receptor TAC (IL2R/P55). From Homo sapiens (Human).
   1195..1215    +  CDS            calmodulin-binding peptide (fragment): calmodulin-binding peptide from avian smooth muscle myosin light chain kinase
   1221..1947    +  CDS            HyPerRed (fragment): red fluorescent genetically encoded indicator for H2O2 ()
   1981..2001    +  CDS            SV40 NLS: nuclear localization signal of SV40 (simian virus 40) large T antigen
   2065..2083    -  promoter       SP6 promoter: promoter for bacteriophage SP6 RNA polymerase
   2109..2333    +  polyA_signal   bGH poly(A) signal: bovine growth hormone polyadenylation signal
   2337..2358    +  promoter       SV40 promoter (fragment): SV40 enhancer and early promoter
   2379..2807    +  rep_origin     f1 ori (sequence partly withheld): f1 bacteriophage origin of replication; arrow indicates direction of (+) strand synthesis
   2821..3150    +  promoter       SV40 promoter: SV40 enhancer and early promoter
   3217..4008    +  CDS            neo: KKA2_KLEPN - Also known as kan, nptII. Experimental evidence at protein level: Swiss-Prot protein existence level 1. Resistance to kanamycin, neomycin, paromomycin, ribostamycin, butirosin and gentamicin B. From Klebsiella pneumoniae.
   4032..4190    +  CDS            ble (fragment): BLE_KLEPN - Experimental evidence at protein level: Swiss-Prot protein existence level 1. Binding protein with a strong affinity to the bleomycin family of antibiotics. Binds to CL990; an antimitotic-antibiotic compound. From Klebsiella pneumoniae.
   4185..4306    +  polyA_signal   SV40 poly(A) signal: SV40 polyadenylation signal
   4379..4395    -  protein_bind   lac operator: The lac repressor binds to the lac operator to inhibit transcription in E. coli. This inhibition can be relieved by adding lactose or isopropyl-β-D-thiogalactopyranoside (IPTG). lac repressor encoded by lacI
   4403..4433    -  promoter       lac promoter: promoter for the E. coli lac operon
   4448..4469    -  protein_bind   CAP binding site: CAP binding activates transcription in the presence of cAMP. E. coli catabolite activator protein
   4482..4574    -  CDS            lacI (fragment): lac repressor; lacI; The lac repressor binds to the lac operator to inhibit transcription in E. coli. This inhibition can be relieved by adding lactose or isopropyl-β-D-thiogalactopyranoside (IPTG).
   4757..5345    -  rep_origin     ori: high-copy-number ColE1/pMB1/pBR322/pUC origin of replication
   5516..6376    -  CDS            AmpR: β-lactamase; bla; confers resistance to ampicillin, carbenicillin, and related antibiotics
   6377..6481    -  promoter       AmpR promoter: bla
   6540..6592    -  misc_feature   bom (fragment): basis of mobility region from pBR322
