[The description below was written by a language model from this plasmid's Addgene catalogue record and pLannotate feature annotations shown in this document.]
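Description:
pNuc-TrxRFP1 is a mammalian expression plasmid built on the pcDNA3 backbone (6,746 nt in the assembled sequence) that encodes a nuclear-targeted version of TrxRFP1, a genetically encoded red fluorescent biosensor for monitoring thioredoxin redox dynamics. It is propagated in E. coli through a high-copy ColE1/pUC-type origin with ampicillin selection from the β-lactamase gene. It also carries an f1 origin. For mammalian cells, an SV40 early promoter drives a neomycin phosphotransferase gene followed by an SV40 poly(A) signal, allowing G418 selection of stable transfectants.

The synthetic insert, listed as 1,380 bp and cloned between HindIII and XbaI, sits downstream of the CMV enhancer/promoter and is terminated by the bovine growth hormone poly(A) signal. Flanking T7 and SP6 promoters are standard pcDNA3 elements. The open reading frame begins with an N-terminal leader containing a His-tag region, the T7 gene 10 leader and an Xpress epitope with an enterokinase site. This is followed by human thioredoxin 1 (TXN), joined through an intervening linker region to a red fluorescent module. The annotation software matches that module to a fragment of HyPerRed, and this probably reflects a shared circularly permuted red fluorescent protein scaffold rather than the H2O2 sensor itself. A C-terminal SV40 large T antigen NLS directs the fusion to the nucleus. Several short annotations are likely incidental similarity matches or backbone remnants, including the truncated HIV-1 LTR, calmodulin-binding peptide, ble and lacI fragments. The construct is intended for transient or stable expression in mammalian cells to image thioredoxin redox changes specifically in the nuclear compartment.
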