Addgene plasmid #98998: pNuc-TrxRFP1
Purpose: mammalian expression of a biosensor to monitor thioredoxin redox dynamics, nuclear localization
Depositing lab: Huiwang Ai. Publication: Monitoring thioredoxin redox with a genetically encoded red fluorescent biosensor. Fan Y, Makar M, Wang MX, Ai HW. Nat Chem Biol. 2017 Jun 26. doi: 10.1038/nchembio.2417. PubMed 28671680.
Backbone
  Vector backbone: pcDNA3
  Vector type: Mammalian Expression
  Selectable markers: Neomycin (select with G418)
Growth in bacteria
  Bacterial resistance: Ampicillin, 100 μg/mL
  Growth temperature: 37°C
  Growth strain: DH5alpha
  Copy number: High Copy
Gene/Insert
  Gene/Insert name: TrxRFP1 and nuclear localization sequence
  Species: Synthetic
  Insert size (bp): 1380
  Promoter: CMV
  Tag / fusion protein: His-tag (N terminal on insert); NLS (C terminal on insert)
  Cloning method: Restriction Enzyme; 5′ cloning site HindIII (not destroyed); 3′ cloning site XbaI (unknown if destroyed)
  Sequencing primers: 5′ CMV forward
Terms and licenses: Academic/Nonprofit Terms; Industry Terms: Not Available to Industry
How to cite: pNuc-TrxRFP1 was a gift from Huiwang Ai (Addgene plasmid # 98998 ; http://n2t.net/addgene:98998 ; RRID:Addgene_98998)
