>Addgene plasmid #98998 | pNuc-TrxRFP1 | depositor partial sequence | sequence record 181308 | CMV-Forward
ATGGGGGGTTCTCATCATCATCATCATCATGGTATGGCTAGCATGACTGGTGGACAGCAAATGGGTCGGG
ATCTGTACGACGATGACGATAAGGATCCGAGCTCGAGCATGGTTAAACAGATCGAATCTAAAACCGCGTT
CCAGGAAGCGCTGGACGCGGCGGGTGACAAACTGGTTGTTGTTGACTTCTCTGCGACCTGGTGCGGTCCG
TGCAAAATGATCAAACCGTTCTTCCACTCTCTGTCTGAAAAATACTCTAACGTTATCTTCCTGGAAGTTG
ACGTTGACGACTCCCAGGACGTTGCGTCTGAATCCGAAGTTAAATCCATGCCGACCTTCCAGTTCTTCAA
AAAAGGTCAGAAAGTTGGTGAATTCTCTGGTGCGAACAAAGAAAAACTGGAAGCGACCATCAACGAACTG
GTTGGTGGATCCGGTGGCGGCGGTAGTGGCGGTGGAGGGAGCGGAGGGGGGGGAAGCGGGGGAGGTGGAA
GTGGCGGGGGAGGTAGTGGGGGCGAGCTTAGTTGCGCTATAAGTCGGCTGAGCTCACCCGTGGTTTCCGA
GCGGATGTACCCCGAGGACGGCGCCCTGAAGAGCGAGATCAAGAAGGGGCTGAGGCTGAAGGACGGCGGC
CACTACGCCGCCGAGGTCAAGACCACCTACAAGGCCAAGAAGCCCGTGCAGCTGCCCGGCGCCTACATCG
TCGACATCAAGTTGGACATCGTGTCCCACAACGAGGACTACACCATCGTGGAACAGTACGAACGCGCCGA
GGGCCGCCACTCCACCGGCGGCATGGACGAGCTGTACAAGGGAGGTACAGGCGGGAGTCTGGTGAGCAAG
GGCGAGGAGGATAACATGGCCATCATCAAGGAGTTCATGCGCTTCAAGGTGCACATGGAGGGCTCCGTGA
ACGGCCACGAGTTCGAGATCGAGGGCGAGGGCGAGGGCCGCCCCTACGAGGCCTTTCAGACCGCTAAGCT
GAAGGTGACCAAGGGTGGCCCCCTGCCCTTCGCCTGGGACATCCTGTCCCCTCAGTTCATGTACGGCTCC
AAGGCCTACATTAAGCACCCAGCCGACATCCCCGACTACTTCAAGCTGTCCTTCCCCGAGGGCTTCAGGT
GGGAGCGCGTGATGAACTTCGAGGACGGCGGCATTATTCACGTTAACCAGGACTCCTCCCTGCAGGACGG
CGTATTCATCTACAAGGTGAAGCTGCGCGGCACCAACTTCCCCCCCGACGGCCCCGTAATGCAGAAGAAG
ACCATGGGCTGGGAGGCTACGCGTGACCAAAGGTGCTCCAGTCAGGCTGATCCAAAAAAGAAGAGAAAGG
TAGACCCGAAGAAAAAACGAAAGGTAGATCCAAAGAAGAAGAGAAAGTAA
