>Addgene plasmid #98998 | pNuc-TrxRFP1 | addgene partial sequence | sequence record 189693 | Addgene Partial NGS Result
GAGCTTAGTTGCGCTATAAGTCGGCTGAGCTCACCCGTGGTTTCCGAGCGGATGTACCCCGAGGACGGCG
CCCTGAAGAGCGAGATCAAGAAGGGGCTGAGGCTGAAGGACGGCGGCCACTACGCCGCCGAGGTCAAGAC
CACCTACAAGGCCAAGAAGCCCGTGCAGCTGCCCGGCGCCTACATCGTCGACATCAAGTTGGACATCGTG
TCCCACAACGAGGACTACACCATCGTGGAACAGTACGAACGCGCCGAGGGCCGCCACTCCACCGGCGGCA
TGGACGAGCTGTACAAGGGAGGTACAGGCGGGAGTCTGGTGAGCAAGGGCGAGGAGGATAACATGGCCAT
CATCAAGGAGTTCATGCGCTTCAAGGTGCACATGGAGGGCTCCGTGAACGGCCACGAGTTCGAGATCGAG
GGCGAGGGCGAGGGCCGCCCCTACGAGGCCTTTCAGACCGCTAAGCTGAAGGTGACCAAGGGTGGCCCCC
TGCCCTTCGCCTGGGACATCCTGTCCCCTCAGTTCATGTACGGCTCCAAGGCCTACATTAAGCACCCAGC
CGACATCCCCGACTACTTCAAGCTGTCCTTCCCCGAGGGCTTCAGGTGGGAGCGCGTGATGAACTTCGAG
GACGGCGGCATTATTCACGTTAACCAGGACTCCTCCCTGCAGGACGGCGTATTCATCTACAAGGTGAAGC
TGCGCGGCACCAACTTCCCCCCCGACGGCCCCGTAATGCAGAAGAAGACCATGGGCTGGGAGGCTACGCG
TGACCAAAGGTGCTCCAGTCAGGCTGATCCAAAAAAGAAGAGAAAGGTAGACCCGAAGAAAAAACGAAAG
GTAGATCCAAAGAAGAAGAGAAAGTAATCTAGAGGGCCCTATTCTATAGTGTCACCTAAATGCTAGAGCT
CGCTGATCAGCCTCGACTGTGCCTTCTAGTTGCCAGCCATCTGTTGTTTGCCCCTCCCCCGTGCCTTCCT
TGACCCTGGAAGGTGCCACTCCCACTGTCCTTTCCTAATAAAATGAGGAAATTGCATCGCATTGTCTGAG
TAGGTGTCATTCTATTCTGGGGGGTGGGGTGGGGCAGGACAGCAAGGGGGAGGATTGGGAAGACAATAGC
AGGCATGCTGGGGATGCGGTGGGCTCTATGGCTTCTGAGGCGGAAAGAACCAGCTGGGGCTCTAGGGGGT
ATCCCC
[124 nt withheld, positions 1197-1320]
C
[91 nt withheld, positions 1322-1412]
A
[49 nt withheld, positions 1414-1462]
CCTTTGACGTTGGAGTCCACGTTCTTT
[37 nt withheld, positions 1490-1526]
ACCCTATCTCGGTCTATTCTTTTGATTTATAAGGGATTTTGCCGATTTCGGCCTATTGGTTAAAAAATGA
GCTGATTTAACAAAAATTTAACGCGAATTAATTCTGTGGAATGTGTGTCAGTTAGGGTGTGGAAAGTCCC
CAGGCTCCCCAGCAGGCAGAAGTATGCAAAGCATGCATCTCAATTAGTCAGCAACCAGGTGTGGAAAGTC
CCCAGGCTCCCCAGCAGGCAGAAGTATGCAAAGCATGCATCTCAATTAGTCAGCAACCATAGTCCCGCCC
CTAACTCCGCCCATCCCGCCCCTAACTCCGCCCAGTTCCGCCCATTCTCCGCCCCATGGCTGACTAATTT
TTTTTATTTATGCAGAGGCCGAGGCCGCCTCTGCCTCTGAGCTATTCCAGAAGTAGTGAGGAGGCTTTTT
TGGAGGCCTAGGCTTTTGCAAAAAGCTCCCGGGAGCTTGTATATCCATTTTCGGATCTGATCAAGAGACA
GGATGAGGATCGTTTCGCATGATTGAACAAGATGGATTGCACGCAGGTTCTCCGGCCGCTTGGGTGGAGA
GGCTATTCGGCTATGACTGGGCACAACAGACAATCGGCTGCTCTGATGCCGCCGTGTTCCGGCTGTCAGC
GCAGGGGCGCCCGGTTCTTTTTGTCAAGACCGACCTGTCCGGTGCCCTGAATGAACTGCAGGACGAGGCA
GCGCGGCTATCGTGGCTGGCCACGACGGGCGTTCCTTGCGCAGCTGTGCTCGACGTTGTCACTGAAGCGG
GAAGGGACTGGCTGCTATTGGGCGAAGTGCCGGGGCAGGATCTCCTGTCATCTCACCTTGCTCCTGCCGA
GAAAGTATCCATCATGGCTGATGCAATGCGGCGGCTGCATACGCTTGATCCGGCTACCTGCCCATTCGAC
CACCAAGCGAAACATCGCATCGAGCGAGCACGTACTCGGATGGAAGCCGGTCTTGTCGATCAGGATGATC
TGGACGAAGAGCATCAGGGGCTCGCGCCAGCCGAACTGTTCGCCAGGCTCAAGGCGCGCATGCCCGACGG
CGAGGATCTCGTCGTGACCCATGGCGATGCCTGCTTGCCGAATATCATGGTGGAAAATGGCCGCTTTTCT
GGATTCATCGACTGTGGCCGGCTGGGTGTGGCGGACCGCTATCAGGACATAGCGTTGGCTACCCGTGATA
TTGCTGAAGAGCTTGGCGGCGAATGGGCTGACCGCTTCCTCGTGCTTTACGGTATCGCCGCTCCCGATTC
GCAGCGCATCGCCTTCTATCGCCTTCTTGACGAGTTCTTCTGAGCGGGACTCTGGGGTTCGAAATGACCG
ACCAAGCGACGCCCAACCTGCCATCACGAGATTTCGATTCCACCGCCGCCTTCTATGAAAGGTTGGGCTT
CGGAATCGTTTTCCGGGACGCCGGCTGGATGATCCTCCAGCGCGGGGATCTCATGCTGGAGTTCTTCGCC
CACCCCAACTTGTTTATTGCAGCTTATAATGGTTACAAATAAAGCAATAGCATCACAAATTTCACAAATA
AAGCATTTTTTTCACTGCATTCTAGTTGTGGTTTGTCCAAACTCATCAATGTATCTTATCATGTCTGTAT
ACCGTCGACCTCTAGCTAGAGCTTGGCGTAATCATGGTCATAGCTGTTTCCTGTGTGAAATTGTTATCCG
CTCACAATTCCACACAACATACGAGCCGGAAGCATAAAGTGTAAAGCCTGGGGTGCCTAATGAGTGAGCT
AACTCACATTAATTGCGTTGCGCTCACTGCCCGCTTTCCAGTCGGGAAACCTGTCGTGCCAGCTGCATTA
ATGAATCGGCCAACGCGCGGGGAGAGGCGGTTTGCGTATTGGGCGCTCTTCCGCTTCCTCGCTCACTGAC
TCGCTGCGCTCGGTCGTTCGGCTGCGGCGAGCGGTATCAGCTCACTCAAAGGCGGTAATACGGTTATCCA
CAGAATCAGGGGATAACGCAGGAAAGAACATGTGAGCAAAAGGCCAGCAAAAGGCCAGGAACCGTAAAAA
GGCCGCGTTGCTGGCGTTTTTCCATAGGCTCCGCCCCCCTGACGAGCATCACAAAAATCGACGCTCAAGT
CAGAGGTGGCGAAACCCGACAGGACTATAAAGATACCAGGCGTTTCCCCCTGGAAGCTCCCTCGTGCGCT
CTCCTGTTCCGACCCTGCCGCTTACCGGATACCTGTCCGCCTTTCTCCCTTCGGGAAGCGTGGCGCTTTC
TCATAGCTCACGCTGTAGGTATCTCAGTTCGGTGTAGGTCGTTCGCTCCAAGCTGGGCTGTGTGCACGAA
CCCCCCGTTCAGCCCGACCGCTGCGCCTTATCCGGTAACTATCGTCTTGAGTCCAACCCGGTAAGACACG
ACTTATCGCCACTGGCAGCAGCCACTGGTAACAGGATTAGCAGAGCGAGGTATGTAGGCGGTGCTACAGA
GTTCTTGAAGTGGTGGCCTAACTACGGCTACACTAGAAGAACAGTATTTGGTATCTGCGCTCTGCTGAAG
CCAGTTACCTTCGGAAAAAGAGTTGGTAGCTCTTGATCCGGCAAACAAACCACCGCTGGTAGCGGTGGTT
TTTTTGTTTGCAAGCAGCAGATTACGCGCAGAAAAAAAGGATCTCAAGAAGATCCTTTGATCTTTTCTAC
GGGGTCTGACGCTCAGTGGAACGAAAACTCACGTTAAGGGATTTTGGTCATGAGATTATCAAAAAGGATC
TTCACCTAGATCCTTTTAAATTAAAAATGAAGTTTTAAATCAATCTAAAGTATATATGAGTAAACTTGGT
CTGACAGTTACCAATGCTTAATCAGTGAGGCACCTATCTCAGCGATCTGTCTATTTCGTTCATCCATAGT
TGCCTGACTCCCCGTCGTGTAGATAACTACGATACGGGAGGGCTTACCATCTGGCCCCAGTGCTGCAATG
ATACCGCGAGACCCACGCTCACCGGCTCCAGATTTATCAGCAATAAACCAGCCAGCCGGAAGGGCCGAGC
GCAGAAGTGGTCCTGCAACTTTATCCGCCTCCATCCAGTCTATTAATTGTTGCCGGGAAGCTAGAGTAAG
TAGTTCGCCAGTTAATAGTTTGCGCAACGTTGTTGCCATTGCTACAGGCATCGTGGTGTCACGCTCGTCG
TTTGGTATGGCTTCATTCAGCTCCGGTTCCCAACGATCAAGGCGAGTTACATGATCCCCCATGTTGTGCA
AAAAAGCGGTTAGCTCCTTCGGTCCTCCGATCGTTGTCAGAAGTAAGTTGGCCGCAGTGTTATCACTCAT
GGTTATGGCAGCACTGCATAATTCTCTTACTGTCATGCCATCCGTAAGATGCTTTTCTGTGACTGGTGAG
TACTCAACCAAGTCATTCTGAGAATAGTGTATGCGGCGACCGAGTTGCTCTTGCCCGGCGTCAATACGGG
ATAATACCGCGCCACATAGCAGAACTTTAAAAGTGCTCATCATTGGAAAACGTTCTTCGGGGCGAAAACT
CTCAAGGATCTTACCGCTGTTGAGATCCAGTTCGATGTAACCCACTCGTGCACCCAACTGATCTTCAGCA
TCTTTTACTTTCACCAGCGTTTCTGGGTGAGCAAAAACAGGAAGGCAAAATGCCGCAAAAAAGGGAATAA
GGGCGACACGGAAATGTTGAATACTCATACTCTTCCTTTTTCAATATTATTGAAGCATTTATCAGGGTTA
TTGTCTCATGAGCGGATACATATTTGAATGTATTTAGAAAAATAAACAAATAGGGGTTCCGCGCACATTT
CCCCGAAAAGTGCCACCTGACGTCGACGGATCGGGAGATCTCCCGATCCCCTATGGTGCACTCTCAGTAC
AATCTGCTCTGATGCCGCATAGTTAAGCCAGTATCTGCTCCCTGCTTGTGTGTTGGAGGTCGCTGAGTAG
TGCGCGAGCAAAATTTAAGCTACAACAAGGCAAGGCTTGACCGACAATTGCATGAAGAATCTGCTTAGGG
TTAGGCGTTTTGCGCTGCTTCGCGATGTACGGGCCAGATATACGCGTTGACATTGATTATTGACTAGTTA
TTAATAGTAATCAATTACGGGGTCATTAGTTCATAGCCCATATATGGAGTTCCGCGTTACATAACTTACG
GTAAATGGCCCGCCTGGCTGACCGCCCAACGACCCCCGCCCATTGACGTCAATAATGACGTATGTTCCCA
TAGTAACGCCAATAGGGACTTTCCATTGACGTCAATGGGTGGAGTATTTACGGTAAACTGCCCACTTGGC
AGTACATCAAGTGTATCATATGCCAAGTACGCCCCCTATTGACGTCAATGACGGTAAATGGCCCGCCTGG
CATTATGCCCAGTACATGACCTTATGGGACTTTCCTACTTGGCAGTACATCTACGTATTAGTCATCGCTA
TTACCATGGTGATGCGGTTTTGGCAGTACATCAATGGGCGTGGATAGCGGTTTGACTCACGGGGATTTCC
AAGTCTCCACCCCATTGACGTCAATGGGAGTTTGTTTTGGCACCAAAATCAACGGGACTTTCCAAAATGT
CGTAACAACTCCGCCCCATTGACGCAAATGGGCGGTAGGCGTGTACGGTGGGAGGTCTATATAAGCAGAG
CTCTCTGGCTAACTAGAGAACCCACTGCTTACTGGCTTATCGAAATTAATACGACTCACTATAGGGAGAC
CCAAGCTTGCCGCCACCATGGGAGGTTCTCATCATCATCATCATCATGGTATGGCTAGCATGACTGGTGG
ACAGCAAATGGGTCGGGATCTGTACGACGATGACGATAAGGATCCGAGCTCGAGCATGGTTAAACAGATC
GAATCTAAAACCGCGTTCCAGGAAGCGCTGGACGCGGCGGGTGACAAACTGGTTGTTGTTGACTTCTCTG
CGACCTGGTGCGGTCCGTGCAAAATGATCAAACCGTTCTTCCACTCTCTGTCTGAAAAATACTCTAACGT
TATCTTCCTGGAAGTTGACGTTGACGACTCCCAGGACGTTGCGTCTGAATCCGAAGTTAAATCCATGCCG
ACCTTCCAGTTCTTCAAAAAAGGTCAGAAAGTTGGTGAATTCTCTGGTGCGAACAAAGAAAAACTGGAAG
CGACCATCAACGAACTGGTTGGTGGCAGTGGTGGCGGCGGTAGTGGCGG
