>Addgene plasmid #98998 | pNuc-TrxRFP1 | addgene partial sequence | sequence record 190365 | C-ter-GFP 5'-CTCCTCGCCCTTGCTCAC-3'
GCTCGTCCATGCCGCCGGTGGAGTGGCGGCCCTCGGCGCGTTCGTACTGTTCCACGATGGTGTAGTCCTC
GTTGTGGGACACGATGTCCAACTTGATGTCGACGATGTAGGCGCCGGGCAGCTGCACGGGCTTCTTGGCC
TTGTAGGTGGTCTTGACCTCGGCGGCGTAGTGGCCGCCGTCCTTCAGCCTCAGCCCCTTCTTGATCTCGC
TCTTCAGGGCGCCGTCCTCGGGGTACATCCGCTCGGAAACCACGGGTGAGCTCAGCCGACTTATAGCGCA
ACTAAGCTCGCCCCCACTACCTCCCCCGCCACTTCCACCTCCCCCGCTTCCCCCCCCTCCGCTCCCTCCA
CCGCCACTACCGCCGCCACCACTGCCACCAACCAGTTCGTTGATGGTCGCTTCCAGTTTTTCTTTGTTCG
CACCAGAGAATTCACCAACTTTCTGACCTTTTTTGAAGAACTGGAAGGTCGGCATGGATTTAACTTCGGA
TTCAGACGCAACGTCCTGGGAGTCGTCAACGTCAACTTCCAGGAAGATAACGTTAGAGTATTTTTCAGAC
AGAGAGTGGAAGAACGGTTTGATCATTTTGCACGGACCGCACCAGGTCGCAGAGAAGTCAACAACAACCA
GTTTGTCACCCGCCGCGTCCAGCGCTT
